LOCUS       Exported 11806 bp ds-DNA circular SYN 13-MAY-2021
DEFINITION  Expresses TALE1 under UAS control.
ACCESSION   .
VERSION     .
KEYWORDS    pJC-20xUAS-TALE1-VP64-P10
SOURCE      synthetic DNA construct
  ORGANISM  synthetic DNA construct
REFERENCE   1 (bases 1 to 11806)
  AUTHORS   Toegel M, Azzam G, Lee EY, Knapp DJHF, Tan Y, Fa M, Fulga TA
  TITLE     A multiplexable TALE-based binary expression system for in vivo
            cellular interaction studies.
  JOURNAL   Nat Commun. 2017 Nov 21;8(1):1663. doi: 10.1038/s41467-017-01592-3.
  PUBMED    29162808
REFERENCE   2 (bases 1 to 11806)
  AUTHORS   .
  TITLE     Direct Submission
  JOURNAL   Exported May 13, 2021 from SnapGene Server 1.1.58
            http://www.snapgene.com
FEATURES             Location/Qualifiers
     source          1..11806
                     /organism="synthetic DNA construct"
                     /mol_type="other DNA"
     promoter        31..135
                     /gene="bla"
                     /label=AmpR promoter
     CDS             136..996
                     /codon_start=1
                     /gene="bla"
                     /product="beta-lactamase"
                     /label=AmpR
                     /note="confers resistance to ampicillin, carbenicillin, and
                     related antibiotics"
                     /translation="MSIQHFRVALIPFFAAFCLPVFAHPETLVKVKDAEDQLGARVGYI
                     ELDLNSGKILESFRPEERFPMMSTFKVLLCGAVLSRIDAGQEQLGRRIHYSQNDLVEYS
                     PVTEKHLTDGMTVRELCSAAITMSDNTAANLLLTTIGGPKELTAFLHNMGDHVTRLDRW
                     EPELNEAIPNDERDTTMPVAMATTLRKLLTGELLTLASRQQLIDWMEADKVAGPLLRSA
                     LPAGWFIADKSGAGERGSRGIIAALGPDGKPSRIVVIYTTGSQATMDERNRQIAEIGAS
                     LIKHW"
     primer_bind     complement(354..373)
                     /label=Amp-R
                     /note="Ampicillin resistance gene, reverse primer"
     rep_origin      1167..1755
                     /direction=RIGHT
                     /label=ori
                     /note="high-copy-number ColE1/pMB1/pBR322/pUC origin of
                     replication"
     primer_bind     1656..1675
                     /label=pBR322ori-F
                     /note="pBR322 origin, forward primer"
     protein_bind    1842..1911
                     /label=attB
                     /bound_moiety="phage phi-C31 integrase"
                     /note="attB site for the phi-C31 integrase (Groth et al.,
                     2000)"
     primer_bind     complement(2136..2154)
                     /label=pCasper-F
                     /note="Drosophila mini-white gene, reverse primer"
     CDS             join(2606..2677,3079..3352,3427..4081,4143..4458,4662..4793
                     ,4864..5478)
                     /codon_start=1
                     /gene="white"
                     /product="Drosophila white gene eye color pigment"
                     /label=mini-white
                     /note="This is a modified version of the white gene lacking
                     part of the first intron."
                     /translation="MGQEDQELLIRGGSKHPSAEHLNNGDSGAASQSCINQGFGQAKNY
                     GTLRPPSPPEDSGSGSGQLAENLTYAWHNMDIFGAVNQPGSGWRQLVNRTRGLFCNERH
                     IPAPRKHLLKNVCGVAYPGELLAVMGSSGAGKTTLLNALAFRSPQGIQVSPSGMRLLNG
                     QPVDAKEMQARCAYVQQDDLFIGSLTAREHLIFQAMVRMPRHLTYRQRVARVDQVIQEL
                     SLSKCQHTIIGVPGRVKGLSGGERKRLAFASEALTDPPLLICDEPTSGLDSFTAHSVVQ
                     VLKKLSQKGKTVILTIHQPSSELFELFDKILLMAEGRVAFLGTPSEAVDFFSYVGAQCP
                     TNYNPADFYVQVLAVVPGREIESRDRIAKICDNFAISKVARDMEQLLATKNLEKPLEQP
                     ENGYTYKATWFMQFRAVLWRSWLSVLKEPLLVKVRLIQTTMVAILIGLIFLGQQLTQVG
                     VMNINGAIFLFLTNMTFQNVFATINVFTSELPVFMREARSRLYRCDTYFLGKTIAELPL
                     FLTVPLVFTAIAYPMIGLRAGVLHFFNCLALVTLVANVSTSFGYLISCASSSTSMALSV
                     GPPVIIPFLLFGGFFLNSGSVPVYLKWLSYLSWFRYANEGLLINQWADVEPGEISCTSS
                     NTTCPSSGKVILETLNFSAADLPLDYVGLAILIVSFRVLAYLALRLRARRKE"
     protein_bind    6508..6602
                     /label=5X UAS
                     /bound_moiety="GAL4"
                     /note="five tandem copies of the ""ScaI site"" 17-mer
                     CGGAGTACTGTCCTCCG, an upstream activating sequence (UAS)
                     that efficiently binds yeast Gal4 (Webster et al., 1988;
                     Pfeiffer et al., 2010)"
     protein_bind    6636..6730
                     /label=5X UAS
                     /bound_moiety="GAL4"
                     /note="five tandem copies of the ""ScaI site"" 17-mer
                     CGGAGTACTGTCCTCCG, an upstream activating sequence (UAS)
                     that efficiently binds yeast Gal4 (Webster et al., 1988;
                     Pfeiffer et al., 2010)"
     protein_bind    6764..6858
                     /label=5X UAS
                     /bound_moiety="GAL4"
                     /note="five tandem copies of the ""ScaI site"" 17-mer
                     CGGAGTACTGTCCTCCG, an upstream activating sequence (UAS)
                     that efficiently binds yeast Gal4 (Webster et al., 1988;
                     Pfeiffer et al., 2010)"
     protein_bind    6892..6986
                     /label=5X UAS
                     /bound_moiety="GAL4"
                     /note="five tandem copies of the ""ScaI site"" 17-mer
                     CGGAGTACTGTCCTCCG, an upstream activating sequence (UAS)
                     that efficiently binds yeast Gal4 (Webster et al., 1988;
                     Pfeiffer et al., 2010)"
     promoter        7011..7249
                     /label=hsp70 promoter
                     /note="Drosophila melanogaster hsp70Bb promoter"
     primer_bind     7196..7217
                     /label=pCasper-hs
                     /note="Drosophila Hsp70 promoter, forward primer"
     intron          7264..7330
                     /label=Mhc intron
                     /note="modified Drosophila myosin heavy chain intron 16
                     (Pfeiffer et al., 2010)"
     CDS             7368..7388
                     /codon_start=1
                     /product="nuclear localization signal of SV40 (simian virus
                     40) large T antigen"
                     /label=SV40 NLS
                     /translation="PKKKRKV"
     CDS             7389..7415
                     /codon_start=1
                     /product="epitope tag from the baculovirus Autographa
                     californica GP64 envelope fusion protein"
                     /label=AcV5 tag
                     /translation="SWKDASGWS"
     CDS             10908..11057
                     /codon_start=1
                     /product="tetrameric repeat of the minimal activation
                     domain of herpes simplex virus VP16 (Beerli et al., 1998)"
                     /label=VP64
                     /translation="DALDDFDLDMLGSDALDDFDLDMLGSDALDDFDLDMLGSDALDDF
                     DLDML"
     primer_bind     complement(11752..11770)
                     /label=pBRforEco
                     /note="pBR322 vectors, upsteam of EcoRI site, forward
                     primer"
ORIGIN
        1 gactcaggtg gcacttttcg gggaaatgtg cgcggaaccc ctatttgttt atttttctaa
       61 atacattcaa atatgtatcc gctcatgaga caataaccct gataaatgct tcaataatat
      121 tgaaaaagga agagtatgag tattcaacat ttccgtgtcg cccttattcc cttttttgcg
      181 gcattttgcc ttcctgtttt tgctcaccca gaaacgctgg tgaaagtaaa agatgctgaa
      241 gatcagttgg gtgcacgagt gggttacatc gaactggatc tcaacagcgg taagatcctt
      301 gagagttttc gccccgaaga acgttttcca atgatgagca cttttaaagt tctgctatgt
      361 ggcgcggtat tatcccgtat tgacgccggg caagagcaac tcggtcgccg catacactat
      421 tctcagaatg acttggttga gtactcacca gtcacagaaa agcatcttac ggatggcatg
      481 acagtaagag aattatgcag tgctgccata accatgagtg ataacactgc ggccaactta
      541 cttctgacaa cgatcggagg accgaaggag ctaaccgctt ttttgcacaa catgggggat
      601 catgtaactc gccttgatcg ttgggaaccg gagctgaatg aagccatacc aaacgacgag
      661 cgtgacacca cgatgcctgt agcaatggca acaacgttgc gcaaactatt aactggcgaa
      721 ctacttactc tagcttcccg gcaacaatta atagactgga tggaggcgga taaagttgca
      781 ggaccacttc tgcgctcggc ccttccggct ggctggttta ttgctgataa atctggagcc
      841 ggtgagcgtg ggtctcgcgg tatcattgca gcactggggc cagatggtaa gccctcccgt
      901 atcgtagtta tctacacgac ggggagtcag gcaactatgg atgaacgaaa tagacagatc
      961 gctgagatag gtgcctcact gattaagcat tggtaactgt cagaccaagt ttactcatat
     1021 atactttaga ttgatttaaa acttcatttt taatttaaaa ggatctaggt gaagatcctt
     1081 tttgataatc tcatgaccaa aatcccttaa cgtgagtttt cgttccactg agcgtcagac
     1141 cccgtagaaa agatcaaagg atcttcttga gatccttttt ttctgcgcgt aatctgctgc
     1201 ttgcaaacaa aaaaaccacc gctaccagcg gtggtttgtt tgccggatca agagctacca
     1261 actctttttc cgaaggtaac tggcttcagc agagcgcaga taccaaatac tgttcttcta
     1321 gtgtagccgt agttaggcca ccacttcaag aactctgtag caccgcctac atacctcgct
     1381 ctgctaatcc tgttaccagt ggctgctgcc agtggcgata agtcgtgtct taccgggttg
     1441 gactcaagac gatagttacc ggataaggcg cagcggtcgg gctgaacggg gggttcgtgc
     1501 acacagccca gcttggagcg aacgacctac accgaactga gatacctaca gcgtgagcta
     1561 tgagaaagcg ccacgcttcc cgaagggaga aaggcggaca ggtatccggt aagcggcagg
     1621 gtcggaacag gagagcgcac gagggagctt ccagggggaa acgcctggta tctttatagt
     1681 cctgtcgggt ttcgccacct ctgacttgag cgtcgatttt tgtgatgctc gtcagggggg
     1741 cggagcctat ggaaaaacgc cagcaacgcg gcctttttac ggttcctggc cttttgctgg
     1801 ccttttgctc acatgttacc gtcgacgatg taggtcacgg tctcgaagcc gcggtgcggg
     1861 tgccagggcg tgcccttggg ctccccgggc gcgtactcca cctcacccat ctggtccatc
     1921 atgatgaacg ggtcgaggtg gcggtagttg atcccggcga acgcgcggcg caccgggaag
     1981 ccctcgccct cgaaaccgct gggcgcggtg gtcacggtga gcacgggacg tgcgacggcg
     2041 tcggcgggtg cggatacgcg gggcagcgtc agcgggttct cgacggtcac ggcgggcatg
     2101 tcgacaagcc gaacatatgg gcgcgcctag tatgtatgta agttaataaa acccattttt
     2161 gcggaaagta gataaaaaaa acattttttt tttttactgc actggatatc attgaactta
     2221 tctgatcagt tttaaattta cttcgatcca agggtatttg atgtaccagg ttctttcgat
     2281 tacctctcac tcaaaatgac attccactca aagtcagcgc tgtttgcctc cttctctgtc
     2341 cacagaaata tcgccgtctc tttcgccgct gcgtccgcta tctctttcgc caccgtttgt
     2401 agcgttacgt agcgtcaatg tccgccttca gttgcatttt gtcagcggtt tcgtgacgaa
     2461 gctccaagcg gtttacgcca tcaattaaac acaaagtgct gtgccaaaac tcctctcgct
     2521 tcttattttt gtttgttttt tgagtgattg gggtggtgat tggttttggg tgggtaagca
     2581 ggggaaagtg tgaaaaatcc cggcaatggg ccaagaggat caggagctat taattcgcgg
     2641 aggcagcaaa cacccatctg ccgagcatct gaacaatgtg agtagtacat gtgcatacat
     2701 cttaagttca cttgatctat aggaactgcg attgcaacat caaattgtat gcggcgtgag
     2761 aactgcgacc cacaaaaatc ccaaaccgca attgcacaaa caaatagtga cacgaaacag
     2821 attattctgg tagctgttct cgctatataa gacaattttt gagatcatat catgatcaag
     2881 acatctaaag gcattcattt tcgactatat tcttttttac aaaaaatata acaaccagat
     2941 attttaagct gatcctagat gcacaaaaaa taaataaaag tataaaccta cttcgtagga
     3001 tacttcgggg tactttttgt tcggggttag atgagcataa cgctagtagt tgatatttga
     3061 gatcccctat cattgcaggg tgacagcgga gcggcttcgc agagctgcat taaccagggc
     3121 ttcgggcagg ccaaaaacta cggcacgctc cggccaccca gtccgccgga ggactccggt
     3181 tcagggagcg gccaactagc cgagaacctc acctatgcct ggcacaatat ggacatcttt
     3241 ggggcggtca atcagccggg ctccggatgg cggcagctgg tcaaccggac acgcggacta
     3301 ttctgcaacg agcgacacat accggcgccc aggaaacatt tgctcaagaa cggtgagttt
     3361 ctattcgcag tcggctgatc tgtgtgaaat cttaataaag ggtccaatta ccaatttgaa
     3421 actcagtttg cggcgtggcc tatccgggcg aacttttggc cgtgatgggc agttccggtg
     3481 ccggaaagac gaccctgctg aatgcccttg cctttcgatc gccgcagggc atccaagtat
     3541 cgccatccgg gatgcgactg ctcaatggcc aacctgtgga cgccaaggag atgcaggcca
     3601 ggtgcgccta tgtccagcag gatgacctct ttatcggctc cctaacggcc agggaacacc
     3661 tgattttcca agccatggtg cggatgccac gacatctgac ctatcggcag cgagtggccc
     3721 gcgtggatca ggtgatccag gagctttcgc tcagcaaatg tcagcacacg atcatcggtg
     3781 tgcccggcag ggtgaaaggt ctgtccggcg gagaaaggaa gcgtctggca ttcgcctccg
     3841 aggctctaac cgatccgccg cttctgatct gcgatgagcc cacctccgga ctggactcct
     3901 ttaccgccca cagcgtcgtc caggtgctga agaagctgtc gcagaagggc aagaccgtca
     3961 tcctgaccat tcatcagccg tcttccgagc tgtttgagct ctttgacaag atccttctga
     4021 tggccgaggg cagggtagct ttcttgggca ctcccagcga agccgtcgac ttcttttcct
     4081 agtgagttcg atgtgtttat taagggtatc tagtattaca taacatctca actcctatcc
     4141 agcgtgggtg cccagtgtcc taccaactac aatccggcgg acttttacgt acaggtgttg
     4201 gccgttgtgc ccggacggga gatcgagtcc cgtgatcgga tcgccaagat atgcgacaat
     4261 tttgccatta gcaaagtagc ccgggatatg gagcagttgt tggccaccaa aaatctggag
     4321 aagccactgg agcagccgga gaatgggtac acctacaagg ccacctggtt catgcagttc
     4381 cgggcggtcc tgtggcgatc ctggctgtcg gtgctcaagg aaccactcct cgtaaaagtg
     4441 cgacttattc agacaacggt gagtggttcc agtggaaaca aatgatataa cgcttacaat
     4501 tcttggaaac aaattcgcta gattttagat agaattgcct gattccacac ccttcttagt
     4561 ttttttcaat gagatgtata gtttatagtt ttgcagaaga taaataaatt tcatttaact
     4621 cgcgaatatt aatgagatgc gagtaacatt ttaatttgca gatggttgcc atcttgattg
     4681 gcctcatctt tttgggccaa caactcacgc aagtgggtgt gatgaatatc aacggagcca
     4741 tcttcctctt cctgaccaac atgacctttc aaaacgtctt tgccacgata aatgtaagtc
     4801 atgtttagaa tacatttgca tttcaataat ttactaactt tctaatgaat cgattcgatt
     4861 taggtgttca cctcagagct gccagttttt atgagggagg cccgaagtcg actttatcgc
     4921 tgtgacacat actttctggg caaaacgatt gccgaattgc cgctttttct cacagtgcca
     4981 ctggtcttca cggcgattgc ctatccgatg atcggactgc gggccggagt gctgcacttc
     5041 ttcaactgcc tggcgctggt cactctggtg gccaatgtgt caacgtcctt cggatatcta
     5101 atatcctgcg ccagctcctc gacctcgatg gcgctgtctg tgggtccgcc ggttatcata
     5161 ccattcctgc tctttggcgg cttcttcttg aactcgggct cggtgccagt atacctcaaa
     5221 tggttgtcgt acctctcatg gttccgttac gccaacgagg gtctgctgat taaccaatgg
     5281 gcggacgtgg agccgggcga aattagctgc acatcgtcga acaccacgtg ccccagttcg
     5341 ggcaaggtca tcctggagac gcttaacttc tccgccgccg atctgccgct ggactacgtg
     5401 ggtctggcca ttctcatcgt gagcttccgg gtgctcgcat atctggctct aagacttcgg
     5461 gcccgacgca aggagtagcc gacatatatc cgaaataact gcttgttttt tttttttacc
     5521 attattacca tcgtgtttac tgtttattgc cccctcaaaa agctaatgta attatatttg
     5581 tgccaataaa aacaagatat gacctataga atacaagtat ttccccttcg aacatcccca
     5641 caagtagact ttggatttgt cttctaacca aaagacttac acacctgcat accttacatc
     5701 aaaaactcgt ttatcgctac ataaaacacc gggatatatt ttttatatac atacttttca
     5761 aatcgcgcgc cctcttcata attcacctcc accacaccac gtttcgtagt tgctctttcg
     5821 ctgtctccca cccgctctcc gcaacacatt caccttttgt tcgacgacct tggagcgact
     5881 gtcgttagtt ccgcgcgatt cggttcgctc aaatggttcc gagtggttca tttcgtctca
     5941 atagaaatta gtaataaata tttgtatgta caatttattt gctccaatat atttgtatat
     6001 atttccctca cagctatatt tattctaatt taatattatg actttttaag gtaatttttt
     6061 gtgacctgtt cggagtgatt agcgttacaa tttgaactga aagtgacatc cagtgtttgt
     6121 tccttgtgta gatgcatctc aaaaaaatgg tgggcataat agtgttgttt atatatatca
     6181 aaaataacaa ctataataat aagaatacat ttaatttaga aaatgcttgg atttcactgg
     6241 aactagggcg cgcctccgga acataatggt gcagggcgct gacttccgcg tttccagact
     6301 ttacgaaaca cggaaaccga agaccattca tgttgttgct caggtcgcag acgttttgca
     6361 gcagcagtcg cttcacgttc gctcgcgtat cggtgattca ttctgctaac cagtaaggca
     6421 accccgccag cctagccggg tcctcaacga caggagcacg atcatgcgca cccgtggcca
     6481 gggccgcaag cttgcatgcc tgcaggtcgg agtactgtcc tccgagcgga gtactgtcct
     6541 ccgagcggag tactgtcctc cgagcggagt actgtcctcc gagcggagta ctgtcctccg
     6601 agcggagact ctagccctag ggcatgcctg caggtcggag tactgtcctc cgagcggagt
     6661 actgtcctcc gagcggagta ctgtcctccg agcggagtac tgtcctccga gcggagtact
     6721 gtcctccgag cggagactct agcgctagcg catgcctgca ggtcggagta ctgtcctccg
     6781 agcggagtac tgtcctccga gcggagtact gtcctccgag cggagtactg tcctccgagc
     6841 ggagtactgt cctccgagcg gagactctag cactagtgca tgcctgcagg tcggagtact
     6901 gtcctccgag cggagtactg tcctccgagc ggagtactgt cctccgagcg gagtactgtc
     6961 ctccgagcgg agtactgtcc tccgagcgga gactctagcg acgtcgagcg ccggagtata
     7021 aatagaggcg cttcgtctac ggagcgacaa ttcaattcaa acaagcaaag tgaacacgtc
     7081 gctaagcgaa agctaagcaa ataaacaagc gcagctgaac aagctaaaca atctgcagta
     7141 aagtgcaagt taaagtgaat caattaaaag taaccagcaa ccaagtaaat caactgcaac
     7201 tactgaaatc tgccaagaag taattattga atacaagaag agaactctga atagatctaa
     7261 aaggtaggtt caaccactga tgcctaggca caccgaaacg actaacccta attcttatcc
     7321 tttacttcag gcggccgcgg ctcgagctcg agatggcttc ctcccctcca aagaaaaaga
     7381 gaaaggttag ttggaaggac gcaagtggtt ggtctagaat gcatgcggat cccattcgtc
     7441 cgcgcaggcc aagtcctgcc cgcgagcttc tgcccggacc ccaaccggat agggttcagc
     7501 cgactgcaga tcgtggggtg tctgcgcctg ctggcagccc tctggatggc ttgcccgctc
     7561 ggcggacggt gtcccggacc cggctgccat ctccccctgc gccctcacct gcgttctcgg
     7621 cgggcagctt cagcgatctg ctccgtccgt tcgatccgtc gcttcttgat acatcgcttc
     7681 ttgattcgat gcctgccgtc ggcacgccgc atacagcggc tgccccagca gagtgggatg
     7741 aggcgcaatc ggctctgcgt gcagccgatg acccgccacc caccgtgcgt gtcgctgtca
     7801 ctgccgcgcg gccgccgcgc gccaagccgg ccccgcgacg gcgtgctgcg caaccctccg
     7861 acgcttcgcc ggccgcgcag gtggatctac gcacgctcgg ctacagtcag cagcagcaag
     7921 agaagatcaa accgaaggtg cgttcgacag tggcgcagca ccacgaggca ctggtgggcc
     7981 atgggtttac acacgcgcac atcgttgcgc tcagccaaca cccggcagcg ttagggaccg
     8041 tcgctgtcac gtatcagcac ataatcacgg cgttgccaga ggcgacacac gaagacatcg
     8101 ttggcgtcgg caaacagtgg tccggcgcac gcgccctgga ggccttgctc acggatgcgg
     8161 gggagttgag aggtccgccg ttacagttgg acacaggcca acttgtgaag attgcaaaac
     8221 gtggcggcgt gaccgcaatg gaggcagtgc atgcatcgcg caatgcactg acgggtgccc
     8281 ccctgaacct gaccccggac caagtggtgg ctatcgccag caacattggc ggcaagcaag
     8341 cgctcgaaac ggtgcagcgg ctgttgccgg tgctgtgcca ggaccatggc ctgaccccgg
     8401 accaagtggt ggctatcgcc agcaacaatg gcggcaagca agcgctcgaa acggtgcagc
     8461 ggctgttgcc ggtgctgtgc caggaccatg gcctgacccc ggaccaagtg gtggctatcg
     8521 ccagcaacgg tggcggcaag caagcgctcg aaacggtgca gcggctgttg ccggtgctgt
     8581 gccaggacca tggcctgact ccggaccaag tggtggctat cgccagccac gatggcggca
     8641 agcaagcgct cgaaacggtg cagcggctgt tgccggtgct gtgccaggac catggcctga
     8701 ccccggacca agtggtggct atcgccagca acaatggcgg caagcaagcg ctcgaaacgg
     8761 tgcagcggct gttgccggtg ctgtgccagg accatggcct gaccccggac caagtggtgg
     8821 ctatcgccag caacattggc ggcaagcaag cgctcgaaac ggtgcagcgg ctgttgccgg
     8881 tgctgtgcca ggaccatggc ctgactccgg accaagtggt ggctatcgcc agccacgatg
     8941 gcggcaagca agcgctcgaa acggtgcagc ggctgttgcc ggtgctgtgc caggaccatg
     9001 gcctgactcc ggaccaagtg gtggctatcg ccagccacga tggcggcaag caagcgctcg
     9061 aaacggtgca gcggctgttg ccggtgctgt gccaggacca tggcctgact ccggaccaag
     9121 tggtggctat cgccagccac gatggcggca agcaagcgct cgaaacggtg cagcggctgt
     9181 tgccggtgct gtgccaggac catggcctga ctccggacca agtggtggct atcgccagcc
     9241 acgatggcgg caagcaagcg ctcgaaacgg tgcagcggct gttgccggtg ctgtgccagg
     9301 accatggcct gaccccggac caagtggtgg ctatcgccag caacaatggc ggcaagcaag
     9361 cgctcgaaac ggtgcagcgg ctgttgccgg tgctgtgcca ggaccatggc ctgactccgg
     9421 accaagtggt ggctatcgcc agccacgatg gcggcaagca agcgctcgaa acggtgcagc
     9481 ggctgttgcc ggtgctgtgc caggaccatg gcctgacccc ggaccaagtg gtggctatcg
     9541 ccagcaacaa tggcggcaag caagcgctcg aaacggtgca gcggctgttg ccggtgctgt
     9601 gccaggacca tggcctgacc ccggaccaag tggtggctat cgccagcaac aatggcggca
     9661 agcaagcgct cgaaacggtg cagcggctgt tgccggtgct gtgccaggac catggcctga
     9721 ccccggacca agtggtggct atcgccagca acaatggcgg caagcaagcg ctcgaaacgg
     9781 tgcagcggct gttgccggtg ctgtgccagg accatggcct gaccccggac caagtggtgg
     9841 ctatcgccag caacggtggc ggcaagcaag cgctcgaaac ggtgcagcgg ctgttgccgg
     9901 tgctgtgcca ggaccatggc ctgaccccgg accaagtggt ggctatcgcc agcaacattg
     9961 gcggcaagca agcgctcgaa acggtgcagc ggctgttgcc ggtgctgtgc caggaccatg
    10021 gcctgacccc ggaccaagtg gtggctatcg ccagcaacaa tggcggcaag caagcgctcg
    10081 aaacggtgca gcggctgttg ccggtgctgt gccaggacca tggcctgacc ccggaccaag
    10141 tggtggctat cgccagcaac ggtggcggca agcaagcgct cgaaagcatt gtggcccagc
    10201 tgagccggcc tgatccggcg ttggccgcgt tgaccaacga ccacctcgtc gccttggcct
    10261 gcctcggcgg acgtcctgcc atggatgcag tgaaaaaggg attgccgcac gcgccggaat
    10321 tgatcagaag agtcaatcgc cgtattggcg aacgcacgtc ccatcgcgtt gccgactacg
    10381 cgcaagtggt tcgcgtgctg gagtttttcc agtgccactc ccacccagcg tacgcatttg
    10441 atgaggccat gacgcagttc gggatgagca ggaacgggtt ggtacagctc tttcgcagag
    10501 tgggcgtcac cgaactcgaa gcccgcggtg gaacgctccc cccagcctcg cagcgttggg
    10561 accgtatcct ccaggcatca gggatgaaaa gggccaaacc gtcccctact tcagctcaaa
    10621 caccggatca ggcgtctttg catgcattcg ccgattcgct ggagcgtgac cttgatgcgc
    10681 ccagcccaat gcacgaggga gatcagacgc gggcaagcag ccgtaaacgg tcccgatcgg
    10741 atcgtgctgt caccggcccc tccgcacagc aggctgtcga ggtgcgcgtt cccgaacagc
    10801 gcgatgcgct gcatttgccc ctcagctgga gggtaaaacg cccgcgtacc aggatctggg
    10861 gcggcctccc ggatccgata tctagatccc agggttccgg acgggctgac gcattggacg
    10921 attttgatct ggatatgctg ggaagtgacg ccctcgatga ttttgacctt gacatgcttg
    10981 gttcggatgc ccttgatgac tttgacctcg acatgctcgg cagtgacgcc cttgatgatt
    11041 tcgacctgga catgctgatc tagaaatgaa tcgtttttaa aataacaaat caattgtttt
    11101 ataatattcg tacgattctt tgattatgta ataaaatgtg atcattagga agattacgaa
    11161 aaatataaaa aatatgagtt ctgtgtgtat aacaaatgct gtaaacgcca caattgtgtt
    11221 tgttgcaaat aaacccatga ttatttgatt aaaattgttg ttttctttgt tcatagacaa
    11281 tagtgtgttt tgcctaaacg tgtactgcat aaactccatg cgagtgtata gcgagctagt
    11341 ggctaacgct tgccccacca aagtagattc gtcaaaatcc tcaatttcat caccctcctc
    11401 caagtttaac atttggccgt cggaattaac ttctaaagat gccacataat ctaataaatg
    11461 aaatagagat tcaaacgtgg cgtcatcgtc cgtttcgacc atttccgaaa agaactcggg
    11521 cataaactct atgatttctc tggacgtggt gttgtcgaaa ctctcaaagt acgcagtcag
    11581 gaacgtgcgc gacatgtcgt cgggaaactc gcgcggaaac atgttgttgt aaccgaacgg
    11641 gtcccatagc gccaaaacca aatctgccag cgtcaataga atgagcacga tgccgacaat
    11701 ggagctggct tggatagcga ttcgagttaa cgaattcttg aagacgaaag ggcctcgtga
    11761 tacgcctatt tttataggtt aatgtcatga taataatggt ttctta
//
