LOCUS       Exported 11806 bp ds-DNA circular SYN 13-MAY-2021
DEFINITION  Expresses TALE1 under UAS control.
ACCESSION   .
VERSION     .
KEYWORDS    pJC-20xUAS-TALE1-VP64-P10
SOURCE      synthetic DNA construct
  ORGANISM  synthetic DNA construct
REFERENCE   1 (bases 1 to 11806)
  AUTHORS   Toegel M, Azzam G, Lee EY, Knapp DJHF, Tan Y, Fa M, Fulga TA
  TITLE     A multiplexable TALE-based binary expression system for in vivo
            cellular interaction studies.
  JOURNAL   Nat Commun. 2017 Nov 21;8(1):1663. doi: 10.1038/s41467-017-01592-3.
  PUBMED    29162808
REFERENCE   2 (bases 1 to 11806)
  AUTHORS   .
  TITLE     Direct Submission
  JOURNAL   Exported May 13, 2021 from SnapGene Server 1.1.58
            http://www.snapgene.com
FEATURES             Location/Qualifiers
     source          1..11806
                     /organism="synthetic DNA construct"
                     /mol_type="other DNA"
     promoter        31..135
                     /gene="bla"
                     /label=AmpR promoter
     CDS             136..996
                     /codon_start=1
                     /gene="bla"
                     /product="beta-lactamase"
                     /label=AmpR
                     /note="confers resistance to ampicillin, carbenicillin, and
                     related antibiotics"
                     /translation="MSIQHFRVALIPFFAAFCLPVFAHPETLVKVKDAEDQLGARVGYI
                     ELDLNSGKILESFRPEERFPMMSTFKVLLCGAVLSRIDAGQEQLGRRIHYSQNDLVEYS
                     PVTEKHLTDGMTVRELCSAAITMSDNTAANLLLTTIGGPKELTAFLHNMGDHVTRLDRW
                     EPELNEAIPNDERDTTMPVAMATTLRKLLTGELLTLASRQQLIDWMEADKVAGPLLRSA
                     LPAGWFIADKSGAGERGSRGIIAALGPDGKPSRIVVIYTTGSQATMDERNRQIAEIGAS
                     LIKHW"
     primer_bind     complement(354..373)
                     /label=Amp-R
                     /note="Ampicillin resistance gene, reverse primer"
     rep_origin      1167..1755
                     /direction=RIGHT
                     /label=ori
                     /note="high-copy-number ColE1/pMB1/pBR322/pUC origin of
                     replication"
     primer_bind     1656..1675
                     /label=pBR322ori-F
                     /note="pBR322 origin, forward primer"
     protein_bind    1842..1911
                     /label=attB
                     /bound_moiety="phage phi-C31 integrase"
                     /note="attB site for the phi-C31 integrase (Groth et al.,
                     2000)"
     primer_bind     complement(2136..2154)
                     /label=pCasper-F
                     /note="Drosophila mini-white gene, reverse primer"
     CDS             join(2606..2677,3079..3352,3427..4081,4143..4458,4662..4793
                     ,4864..5478)
                     /codon_start=1
                     /gene="white"
                     /product="Drosophila white gene eye color pigment"
                     /label=mini-white
                     /note="This is a modified version of the white gene lacking
                     part of the first intron."
                     /translation="MGQEDQELLIRGGSKHPSAEHLNNGDSGAASQSCINQGFGQAKNY
                     GTLRPPSPPEDSGSGSGQLAENLTYAWHNMDIFGAVNQPGSGWRQLVNRTRGLFCNERH
                     IPAPRKHLLKNVCGVAYPGELLAVMGSSGAGKTTLLNALAFRSPQGIQVSPSGMRLLNG
                     QPVDAKEMQARCAYVQQDDLFIGSLTAREHLIFQAMVRMPRHLTYRQRVARVDQVIQEL
                     SLSKCQHTIIGVPGRVKGLSGGERKRLAFASEALTDPPLLICDEPTSGLDSFTAHSVVQ
                     VLKKLSQKGKTVILTIHQPSSELFELFDKILLMAEGRVAFLGTPSEAVDFFSYVGAQCP
                     TNYNPADFYVQVLAVVPGREIESRDRIAKICDNFAISKVARDMEQLLATKNLEKPLEQP
                     ENGYTYKATWFMQFRAVLWRSWLSVLKEPLLVKVRLIQTTMVAILIGLIFLGQQLTQVG
                     VMNINGAIFLFLTNMTFQNVFATINVFTSELPVFMREARSRLYRCDTYFLGKTIAELPL
                     FLTVPLVFTAIAYPMIGLRAGVLHFFNCLALVTLVANVSTSFGYLISCASSSTSMALSV
                     GPPVIIPFLLFGGFFLNSGSVPVYLKWLSYLSWFRYANEGLLINQWADVEPGEISCTSS
                     NTTCPSSGKVILETLNFSAADLPLDYVGLAILIVSFRVLAYLALRLRARRKE"
     protein_bind    6508..6602
                     /label=5X UAS
                     /bound_moiety="GAL4"
                     /note="five tandem copies of the ""ScaI site"" 17-mer
                     CGGAGTACTGTCCTCCG, an upstream activating sequence (UAS)
                     that efficiently binds yeast Gal4 (Webster et al., 1988;
                     Pfeiffer et al., 2010)"
     protein_bind    6636..6730
                     /label=5X UAS
                     /bound_moiety="GAL4"
                     /note="five tandem copies of the ""ScaI site"" 17-mer
                     CGGAGTACTGTCCTCCG, an upstream activating sequence (UAS)
                     that efficiently binds yeast Gal4 (Webster et al., 1988;
                     Pfeiffer et al., 2010)"
     protein_bind    6764..6858
                     /label=5X UAS
                     /bound_moiety="GAL4"
                     /note="five tandem copies of the ""ScaI site"" 17-mer
                     CGGAGTACTGTCCTCCG, an upstream activating sequence (UAS)
                     that efficiently binds yeast Gal4 (Webster et al., 1988;
                     Pfeiffer et al., 2010)"
     protein_bind    6892..6986
                     /label=5X UAS
                     /bound_moiety="GAL4"
                     /note="five tandem copies of the ""ScaI site"" 17-mer
                     CGGAGTACTGTCCTCCG, an upstream activating sequence (UAS)
                     that efficiently binds yeast Gal4 (Webster et al., 1988;
                     Pfeiffer et al., 2010)"
     promoter        7011..7249
                     /label=hsp70 promoter
                     /note="Drosophila melanogaster hsp70Bb promoter"
     primer_bind     7196..7217
                     /label=pCasper-hs
                     /note="Drosophila Hsp70 promoter, forward primer"
     intron          7264..7330
                     /label=Mhc intron
                     /note="modified Drosophila myosin heavy chain intron 16
                     (Pfeiffer et al., 2010)"
     CDS             7368..7388
                     /codon_start=1
                     /product="nuclear localization signal of SV40 (simian virus
                     40) large T antigen"
                     /label=SV40 NLS
                     /translation="PKKKRKV"
     CDS             7389..7415
                     /codon_start=1
                     /product="epitope tag from the baculovirus Autographa
                     californica GP64 envelope fusion protein"
                     /label=AcV5 tag
                     /translation="SWKDASGWS"
     CDS             10908..11057
                     /codon_start=1
                     /product="tetrameric repeat of the minimal activation
                     domain of herpes simplex virus VP16 (Beerli et al., 1998)"
                     /label=VP64
                     /translation="DALDDFDLDMLGSDALDDFDLDMLGSDALDDFDLDMLGSDALDDF
                     DLDML"
     primer_bind     complement(11752..11770)
                     /label=pBRforEco
                     /note="pBR322 vectors, upsteam of EcoRI site, forward
                     primer"
ORIGIN
        1 gactcaggtg gcacttttcg gggaaatgtg cgcggaaccc ctatttgttt atttttctaa
       61 atacattcaa atatgtatcc gctcatgaga caataaccct gataaatgct tcaataatat
      121 tgaaaaagga agagtatgag tattcaacat ttccgtgtcg cccttattcc cttttttgcg
      181 gcattttgcc ttcctgtttt tgctcaccca gaaacgctgg tgaaagtaaa agatgctgaa
      241 gatcagttgg gtgcacgagt gggttacatc gaactggatc tcaacagcgg taagatcctt
      301 gagagttttc gccccgaaga acgttttcca atgatgagca cttttaaagt tctgctatgt
      361 ggcgcggtat tatcccgtat tgacgccggg caagagcaac tcggtcgccg catacactat
      421 tctcagaatg acttggttga gtactcacca gtcacagaaa agcatcttac ggatggcatg
      481 acagtaagag aattatgcag tgctgccata accatgagtg ataacactgc ggccaactta
      541 cttctgacaa cgatcggagg accgaaggag ctaaccgctt ttttgcacaa catgggggat
      601 catgtaactc gccttgatcg ttgggaaccg gagctgaatg aagccatacc aaacgacgag
      661 cgtgacacca cgatgcctgt agcaatggca acaacgttgc gcaaactatt aactggcgaa
      721 ctacttactc tagcttcccg gcaacaatta atagactgga tggaggcgga taaagttgca
      781 ggaccacttc tgcgctcggc ccttccggct ggctggttta ttgctgataa atctggagcc
      841 ggtgagcgtg ggtctcgcgg tatcattgca gcactggggc cagatggtaa gccctcccgt
      901 atcgtagtta tctacacgac ggggagtcag gcaactatgg atgaacgaaa tagacagatc
      961 gctgagatag gtgcctcact gattaagcat tggtaactgt cagaccaagt ttactcatat
     1021 atactttaga ttgatttaaa acttcatttt taatttaaaa ggatctaggt gaagatcctt
     1081 tttgataatc tcatgaccaa aatcccttaa cgtgagtttt cgttccactg agcgtcagac
     1141 cccgtagaaa agatcaaagg atcttcttga gatccttttt ttctgcgcgt aatctgctgc
     1201 ttgcaaacaa aaaaaccacc gctaccagcg gtggtttgtt tgccggatca agagctacca
     1261 actctttttc cgaaggtaac tggcttcagc agagcgcaga taccaaatac tgttcttcta
     1321 gtgtagccgt agttaggcca ccacttcaag aactctgtag caccgcctac atacctcgct
     1381 ctgctaatcc tgttaccagt ggctgctgcc agtggcgata agtcgtgtct taccgggttg
     1441 gactcaagac gatagttacc ggataaggcg cagcggtcgg gctgaacggg gggttcgtgc
     1501 acacagccca gcttggagcg aacgacctac accgaactga gatacctaca gcgtgagcta
     1561 tgagaaagcg ccacgcttcc cgaagggaga aaggcggaca ggtatccggt aagcggcagg
     1621 gtcggaacag gagagcgcac gagggagctt ccagggggaa acgcctggta tctttatagt
     1681 cctgtcgggt ttcgccacct ctgacttgag cgtcgatttt tgtgatgctc gtcagggggg
     1741 cggagcctat ggaaaaacgc cagcaacgcg gcctttttac ggttcctggc cttttgctgg
     1801 ccttttgctc acatgttacc gtcgacgatg taggtcacgg tctcgaagcc gcggtgcggg
     1861 tgccagggcg tgcccttggg ctccccgggc gcgtactcca cctcacccat ctggtccatc
     1921 atgatgaacg ggtcgaggtg gcggtagttg atcccggcga acgcgcggcg caccgggaag
     1981 ccctcgccct cgaaaccgct gggcgcggtg gtcacggtga gcacgggacg tgcgacggcg
     2041 tcggcgggtg cggatacgcg gggcagcgtc agcgggttct cgacggtcac ggcgggcatg
     2101 tcgacaagcc gaacatatgg gcgcgcctag tatgtatgta agttaataaa acccattttt
     2161 gcggaaagta gataaaaaaa acattttttt tttttactgc actggatatc attgaactta
     2221 tctgatcagt tttaaattta cttcgatcca agggtatttg atgtaccagg ttctttcgat
     2281 tacctctcac tcaaaatgac attccactca aagtcagcgc tgtttgcctc cttctctgtc
     2341 cacagaaata tcgccgagtc tttcgccgct gcgtccgcta tctctttcgc caccgtttgt
     2401 agcgttacgt agcgtcaatg tccgccttca gttgcatttt gtcagcggtt tcgtgacgaa
     2461 gctccaagcg gtttacgcca tcaattaaac acaaagtgct gtgccaaaac tcctctcgct
     2521 tcttattttt gtttgttttt tgagtgattg gggtggtgat tggttttggg tgggtaagca
     2581 ggggaaagtg tgaaaaatcc cggcaatggg ccaagaggat caggagctat taattcgcgg
     2641 aggcagcaaa cacccatctg ccgagcatct gaacaatgtg agtagtacat gtgcatacat
     2701 cttaagttca cttgatctat aggaactgcg attgcaacat caaattgtct gcggcgtgag
     2761 aactgcgacc cacaaaaatc ccaaaccgca attgcacaaa caaatagtga cacgaaacag
     2821 attattctgg tagctgttct cgctatataa gacaattttt gagatcatat catgatcaag
     2881 acatctaaag gcattcattt tcgactatat tcttttttac aaaaaatata acaaccagat
     2941 attttaagct gatcctagat gcacaaaaaa taaataaaag tataaaccta cttcgtagga
     3001 tacttcgggg tactttttgt tcggggttag atgagcataa cgcttgtagt tgatatttga
     3061 gatcccctat cattgcaggg tgacagcgga gcggcttcgc agagctgcat taaccagggc
     3121 ttcgggcagg ccaaaaacta cggcacgctc cggccaccca gtccgccgga ggactccggt
     3181 tcagggagcg gccaactagc cgagaacctc acctatgcct ggcacaatat ggacatcttt
     3241 ggggcggtca atcagccggg ctccggatgg cggcagctgg tcaaccggac acgcggacta
     3301 ttctgcaacg agcgacacat accggcgccc aggaaacatt tgctcaagaa cggtgagttt
     3361 ctattcgcag tcggctgatc tgtgtgaaat cttaataaag ggtccaatta ccaatttgaa
     3421 actcagtttg cggcgtggcc tatccgggcg aacttttggc cgtgatgggc agttccggtg
     3481 ccggaaagac gaccctgctg aatgcccttg cctttcgatc gccgcagggc atccaagtat
     3541 cgccatccgg gatgcgactg ctcaatggcc aacctgtgga cgccaaggag atgcaggcca
     3601 ggtgcgccta tgtccagcag gatgacctct ttatcggctc cctaacggcc agggaacacc
     3661 tgattttcca agccatggtg cggatgccac gacatctgac ctatcggcag cgagtggccc
     3721 gcgtggatca ggtgatccag gagctttcgc tcagcaaatg tcagcacacg atcatcggtg
     3781 tgcccggcag ggtgaaaggt ctgtccggcg gagaaaggaa gcgtctggca ttcgcctccg
     3841 aggctctaac cgatccgccg cttctgatct gcgatgagcc cacctccgga ctggactcct
     3901 ttaccgccca cagcgtcgtc caggtgctga agaagctgtc gcagaagggc aagaccgtca
     3961 tcctgaccat tcatcagccg tcttccgagc tgtttgagct ctttgacaag atccttctga
     4021 tggccgaggg cagggtagct ttcttgggca ctcccagcga agccgtcgac ttcttttcct
     4081 agtgagttcg atgtgtttat taagggtatc tagtattaca taacatctca actcctatcc
     4141 agcgtgggtg cccagtgtcc taccaactac aatccggcgg acttttacgt acaggtgttg
     4201 gccgttgtgc ccggacggga gatcgagtcc cgtgatcgga tcgccaagat atgcgacaat
     4261 tttgccatta gcaaagtagc ccgggatatg gagcagttgt tggccaccaa aaatctggag
     4321 aagccactgg agcagccgga gaatgggtac acctacaagg ccacctggtt catgcagttc
     4381 cgggcggtcc tgtggcgatc ctggctgtcg gtgctcaagg aaccactcct cgtaaaagtg
     4441 cgacttattc agacaacggt gagtggttcc agtggaaaca aatgatataa cgcttacaat
     4501 tcttggaaac aaattcgcta gattttagat agaattgcct gattccacac ccttcttagt
     4561 ttttttcaat gagatgtata gtttatagtt ttgcagaaga taaataaatt tcatttaact
     4621 cgcgaatatt aatgagatgc gagtaacatt ttaatttgca gatggttgcc atcttgattg
     4681 gcctcatctt tttgggccaa caactcacgc aagtgggtgt gatgaatatc aacggagcca
     4741 tcttcctctt cctgaccaac atgacctttc aaaacgtctt tgccacgata aatgtaagtc
     4801 atgtttagaa tacatttgca tttcaataat ttactaactt tctaatgaat cgattcgatt
     4861 taggtgttca cctcagagct gccagttttt atgagggagg cccgaagtcg actttatcgc
     4921 tgtgacacat actttctggg caaaacgatt gccgaattgc cgctttttct cacagtgcca
     4981 ctggtcttca cggcgattgc ctatccgatg atcggactgc gggccggagt gctgcacttc
     5041 ttcaactgcc tggcgctggt cactctggtg gccaatgtgt caacgtcctt cggatatcta
     5101 atatcctgcg ccagctcctc gacctcgatg gcgctgtctg tgggtccgcc ggttatcata
     5161 ccattcctgc tctttggcgg cttcttcttg aactcgggct cggtgccagt atacctcaaa
     5221 tggttgtcgt acctctcatg gttccgttac gccaacgagg gtctgctgat taaccaatgg
     5281 gcggacgtgg agccgggcga aattagctgc acatcgtcga acaccacgtg ccccagttcg
     5341 ggcaaggtca tcctggaaac gcttaacttc tccgccgccg atctgccgct ggactacgtg
     5401 ggtctggcca ttctcatcgt gagcttccgg gtgctcgcat atctggctct aagacttcgg
     5461 gcccgacgca aggagtagcc gacatatatc cgaaataact gcttgttttt tttttttacc
     5521 attattacca tcgtgtttac tgtttattgc cccctcaaaa agctaatgta attatatttg
     5581 tgccaataaa aacaagatat gacctataga atacaagtat ttccccttcg aacatcccca
     5641 caagtagact ttggatttgt cttctaacca aaagacttac acacctgcat accttacatc
     5701 aaaaactcgt ttatcgctac ataaaacacc gggatatatt ttttatatac atacttttca
     5761 aatcgcgcgc cctcttcata attcacctcc accacaccac gtttcgtagt tgctctttcg
     5821 ctgtctccca cccgctctcc gcaacacatt caccttttgt tcgacgacct tggagcgact
     5881 gtcgttagtt ccgcgcgatt cggttcgctc aaatggttcc gagtggttca tttcgagtca
     5941 atagaaatta gtaataaata tttgtatgta caatttattt gctccaatat atttgtatat
     6001 atttccctca cagctatatt tattctaatt taatattatg actttttaag gtaatttttt
     6061 gtgacctgtt cggagtgatt agcgttacaa tttgaactga aagtgacatc cagtgtttgt
     6121 tccttgtgta gatgcatctc aaaaaaatgg tgggcataat agtgttgttt atatatatca
     6181 aaaataacaa ctataataat aagaatacat ttaatttaga aaatgcttgg atttcactgg
     6241 aactagggcg cgcctccgga acataatggt gcagggcgct gacttccgcg tttccagact
     6301 ttacgaaaca cggaaaccga agaccattca tgttgttgct caggtcgcag acgttttgca
     6361 gcagcagtcg cttcacgttc gctcgcgtat cggtgattca ttctgctaac cagtaaggca
     6421 accccgccag cctagccggg tcctcaacga caggagcacg atcatgcgca cccgtggcca
     6481 gggccgcaag cttgcatgcc tgcaggtcgg agtactgtcc tccgagcgga gtactgtcct
     6541 ccgagcggag tactgtcctc cgagcggagt actgtcctcc gagcggagta ctgtcctccg
     6601 agcggagact ctagccctag ggcatgcctg caggtcggag tactgtcctc cgagcggagt
     6661 actgtcctcc gagcggagta ctgtcctccg agcggagtac tgtcctccga gcggagtact
     6721 gtcctccgag cggagactct agcgctagcg catgcctgca ggtcggagta ctgtcctccg
     6781 agcggagtac tgtcctccga gcggagtact gtcctccgag cggagtactg tcctccgagc
     6841 ggagtactgt cctccgagcg gagactctag cactagtgca tgcctgcagg tcggagtact
     6901 gtcctccgag cggagtactg tcctccgagc ggagtactgt cctccgagcg gagtactgtc
     6961 ctccgagcgg agtactgtcc tccgagcgga gactctagcg acgtcgagcg ccggagtata
     7021 aatagaggcg cttcgtctac ggagcgacaa ttcaattcaa acaagcaaag tgaacacgtc
     7081 gctaagcgaa agctaagcaa ataaacaagc gcagctgaac aagctaaaca atctgcagta
     7141 aagtgcaagt taaagtgaat caattaaaag taaccagcaa ccaagtaaat caactgcaac
     7201 tactgaaatc tgccaagaag taattattga atacaagaag agaactctga atagatctaa
     7261 aaggtaggtt caaccactga tgcctaggca caccgaaacg actaacccta attcttatcc
     7321 tttacttcag gcggccgcgg ctcgagctcg agatggcttc ctcccctcca aagaaaaaga
     7381 gaaaggttag ttggaaggac gcaagtggtt ggtctagaat gcatgcggat cccattcgtc
     7441 cgcgcaggcc aagtcctgcc cgcgagcttc tgcccggacc ccaaccggat agggttcagc
     7501 cgactgcaga tcgtggggtg tctgcgcctg ctggcagccc tctggatggc ttgcccgctc
     7561 ggcggacggt gtcccggacc cggctgccat ctccccctgc gccctcacct gcgttctcgg
     7621 cgggcagctt cagcgatctg ctccgtccgt tcgatccgtc gcttcttgat acatcgcttc
     7681 ttgattcgat gcctgccgtc ggcacgccgc atacagcggc tgccccagca gagtgggatg
     7741 aggcgcaatc ggctctgcgt gcagccgatg acccgccacc caccgtgcgt gtcgctgtca
     7801 ctgccgcgcg gccgccgcgc gccaagccgg ccccgcgacg gcgtgctgcg caaccctccg
     7861 acgcttcgcc ggccgcgcag gtggatctac gcacgctcgg ctacagtcag cagcagcaag
     7921 agaagatcaa accgaaggtg cgttcgacag tggcgcagca ccacgaggca ctggtgggcc
     7981 atgggtttac acacgcgcac atcgttgcgc tcagccaaca cccggcagcg ttagggaccg
     8041 tcgctgtcac gtatcagcac ataatcacgg cgttgccaga ggcgacacac gaagacatcg
     8101 ttggcgtcgg caaacagtgg tccggcgcac gcgccctgga ggccttgctc acggatgcgg
     8161 gggagttgag aggtccgccg ttacagttgg acacaggcca acttgtgaag attgcaaaac
     8221 gtggcggcgt gaccgcaatg gaggcagtgc atgcatcgcg caatgcactg acgggtgccc
     8281 ccctgaacct gaccccggac caagtggtgg ctatcgccag caacattggc ggcaagcaag
     8341 cgctcgaaac ggtgcagcgg ctgttgccgg tgctgtgcca ggaccatggc ctgaccccgg
     8401 accaagtggt ggctatcgcc agcaacaatg gcggcaagca agcgctcgaa acggtgcagc
     8461 ggctgttgcc ggtgctgtgc caggaccatg gcctgacccc ggaccaagtg gtggctatcg
     8521 ccagcaacgg tggcggcaag caagcgctcg aaacggtgca gcggctgttg ccggtgctgt
     8581 gccaggacca tggcctgact ccggaccaag tggtggctat cgccagccac gatggcggca
     8641 agcaagcgct cgaaacggtg cagcggctgt tgccggtgct gtgccaggac catggcctga
     8701 ccccggacca agtggtggct atcgccagca acaatggcgg caagcaagcg ctcgaaacgg
     8761 tgcagcggct gttgccggtg ctgtgccagg accatggcct gaccccggac caagtggtgg
     8821 ctatcgccag caacattggc ggcaagcaag cgctcgaaac ggtgcagcgg ctgttgccgg
     8881 tgctgtgcca ggaccatggc ctgactccgg accaagtggt ggctatcgcc agccacgatg
     8941 gcggcaagca agcgctcgaa acggtgcagc ggctgttgcc ggtgctgtgc caggaccatg
     9001 gcctgactcc ggaccaagtg gtggctatcg ccagccacga tggcggcaag caagcgctcg
     9061 aaacggtgca gcggctgttg ccggtgctgt gccaggacca tggcctgact ccggaccaag
     9121 tggtggctat cgccagccac gatggcggca agcaagcgct cgaaacggtg cagcggctgt
     9181 tgccggtgct gtgccaggac catggcctga ctccggacca agtggtggct atcgccagcc
     9241 acgatggcgg caagcaagcg ctcgaaacgg tgcagcggct gttgccggtg ctgtgccagg
     9301 accatggcct gaccccggac caagtggtgg ctatcgccag caacaatggc ggcaagcaag
     9361 cgctcgaaac ggtgcagcgg ctgttgccgg tgctgtgcca ggaccatggc ctgactccgg
     9421 accaagtggt ggctatcgcc agccacgatg gcggcaagca agcgctcgaa acggtgcagc
     9481 ggctgttgcc ggtgctgtgc caggaccatg gcctgacccc ggaccaagtg gtggctatcg
     9541 ccagcaacaa tggcggcaag caagcgctcg aaacggtgca gcggctgttg ccggtgctgt
     9601 gccaggacca tggcctgacc ccggaccaag tggtggctat cgccagcaac aatggcggca
     9661 agcaagcgct cgaaacggtg cagcggctgt tgccggtgct gtgccaggac catggcctga
     9721 ccccggacca agtggtggct atcgccagca acaatggcgg caagcaagcg ctcgaaacgg
     9781 tgcagcggct gttgccggtg ctgtgccagg accatggcct gaccccggac caagtggtgg
     9841 ctatcgccag caacggtggc ggcaagcaag cgctcgaaac ggtgcagcgg ctgttgccgg
     9901 tgctgtgcca ggaccatggc ctgaccccgg accaagtggt ggctatcgcc agcaacattg
     9961 gcggcaagca agcgctcgaa acggtgcagc ggctgttgcc ggtgctgtgc caggaccatg
    10021 gcctgacccc ggaccaagtg gtggctatcg ccagcaacaa tggcggcaag caagcgctcg
    10081 aaacggtgca gcggctgttg ccggtgctgt gccaggacca tggcctgacc ccggaccaag
    10141 tggtggctat cgccagcaac ggtggcggca agcaagcgct cgaaagcatt gtggcccagc
    10201 tgagccggcc tgatccggcg ttggccgcgt tgaccaacga ccacctcgtc gccttggcct
    10261 gcctcggcgg acgtcctgcc atggatgcag tgaaaaaggg attgccgcac gcgccggaat
    10321 tgatcagaag agtcaatcgc cgtattggcg aacgcacgtc ccatcgcgtt gccgactacg
    10381 cgcaagtggt tcgcgtgctg gagtttttcc agtgccactc ccacccagcg tacgcatttg
    10441 atgaggccat gacgcagttc gggatgagca ggaacgggtt ggtacagctc tttcgcagag
    10501 tgggcgtcac cgaactcgaa gcccgcggtg gaacgctccc cccagcctcg cagcgttggg
    10561 accgtatcct ccaggcatca gggatgaaaa gggccaaacc gtcccctact tcagctcaaa
    10621 caccggatca ggcgtctttg catgcattcg ccgattcgct ggagcgtgac cttgatgcgc
    10681 ccagcccaat gcacgaggga gatcagacgc gggcaagcag ccgtaaacgg tcccgatcgg
    10741 atcgtgctgt caccggcccc tccgcacagc aggctgtcga ggtgcgcgtt cccgaacagc
    10801 gcgatgcgct gcatttgccc ctcagctgga gggtaaaacg cccgcgtacc aggatctggg
    10861 gcggcctccc ggatccgata tctagatccc agggttccgg acgggctgac gcattggacg
    10921 attttgatct ggatatgctg ggaagtgacg ccctcgatga ttttgacctt gacatgcttg
    10981 gttcggatgc ccttgatgac tttgacctcg acatgctcgg cagtgacgcc cttgatgatt
    11041 tcgacctgga catgctgatc tagaaatgaa tcgtttttaa aataacaaat caattgtttt
    11101 ataatattcg tacgattctt tgattatgta ataaaatgtg atcattagga agattacgaa
    11161 aaatataaaa aatatgagtt ctgtgtgtat aacaaatgct gtaaacgcca caattgtgtt
    11221 tgttgcaaat aaacccatga ttatttgatt aaaattgttg ttttctttgt tcatagacaa
    11281 tagtgtgttt tgcctaaacg tgtactgcat aaactccatg cgagtgtata gcgagctagt
    11341 ggctaacgct tgccccacca aagtagattc gtcaaaatcc tcaatttcat caccctcctc
    11401 caagtttaac atttggccgt cggaattaac ttctaaagat gccacataat ctaataaatg
    11461 aaatagagat tcaaacgtgg cgtcatcgtc cgtttcgacc atttccgaaa agaactcggg
    11521 cataaactct atgatttctc tggacgtggt gttgtcgaaa ctctcaaagt acgcagtcag
    11581 gaacgtgcgc gacatgtcgt cgggaaactc gcgcggaaac atgttgttgt aaccgaacgg
    11641 gtcccatagc gccaaaacca aatctgccag cgtcaataga atgagcacga tgccgacaat
    11701 ggagctggct tggatagcga ttcgagttaa cgaattcttg aagacgaaag ggcctcgtga
    11761 tacgcctatt tttataggtt aatgtcatga taataatggt ttctta
//
